Addgene plasmid #108303: pET28a-MH6-EsCas13d
Purpose: Expresses E. coli codon optimized EsCas13d in the pET28a backbone.
Depositing lab: Arbor Biotechnologies. Publication: Cas13d Is a Compact RNA-Targeting Type VI CRISPR Effector Positively Modulated by a WYL-Domain-Containing Accessory Protein. Yan WX, Chong S, Zhang H, Makarova KS, Koonin EV, Cheng DR, Scott DA. Mol Cell. 2018 Mar 9. pii: S1097-2765(18)30173-4. doi: 10.1016/j.molcel.2018.02.028. PubMed 29551514.
Backbone
  Vector backbone: pET-28a(+)
  Backbone manufacturer: Novagen
  Backbone size w/o insert (bp): 5390
  Total vector size (bp): 8252
  Vector type: Bacterial Expression, CRISPR
Growth in bacteria
  Bacterial resistance: Kanamycin, 50 μg/mL
  Growth temperature: 37°C
  Growth strain: DH5alpha
  Copy number: Low Copy
Gene/Insert
  Gene/Insert name: EsCas13d
  Species: Synthetic
  Insert size (bp): 2862
  Promoter: lac
  Tag / fusion protein: mH6 tag (N terminal on insert)
  Cloning method: Restriction Enzyme; 5′ cloning site EcoRI (not destroyed); 3′ cloning site EcoRI (not destroyed)
  Sequencing primers: 5′ atgggcaaaaaaatccatgcac
Terms and licenses: Academic/Nonprofit Terms; Industry Terms: Not Available to Industry
Depositor comments: For commercial use, please contact Arbor Biotechnologies at .
How to cite: pET28a-MH6-EsCas13d was a gift from Arbor Biotechnologies (Addgene plasmid # 108303 ; http://n2t.net/addgene:108303 ; RRID:Addgene_108303)
