[The description below was written by a language model from this plasmid's Addgene catalogue record and pLannotate feature annotations shown in this document.]
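Description:
pET28a-MH6-EsCas13d is a bacterial expression plasmid built on the Novagen pET-28a(+) backbone that produces an E. coli codon-optimized, synthetic version of EsCas13d, a compact RNA-targeting type VI CRISPR effector. It is propagated in E. coli under kanamycin selection (aminoglycoside phosphotransferase, KanR). Replication is from a pBR322-type ColE1 origin accompanied by the bom region and the rop gene, consistent with the low copy number listed in the catalogue. An f1 origin is also present, along with short remnants of a tetracycline resistance gene that are backbone relics rather than functional markers.

The roughly 2.9 kb Cas13d coding region is not itself annotated in the feature table, but it corresponds to the unannotated span between the N-terminal His tag fragment and the downstream elements. The catalogue lists the promoter as lac. The sequence annotation shows a T7 promoter followed by a lac operator, a short lac promoter match and the phage T7 gene 10 ribosome binding site, which is the usual pET arrangement. In that arrangement, T7 RNA polymerase drives transcription while the lac repressor, encoded by the plasmid's lacI gene, holds it in check until IPTG or lactose is added. The protein carries an N-terminal mH6 tag containing a hexahistidine motif for metal-affinity purification, and a T7 terminator closes the transcription unit. A J23119 constitutive bacterial promoter is annotated just downstream of the coding region; the record does not state what it drives.

The construct is suited to inducible overexpression and purification of recombinant EsCas13d, for example for biochemical study of its RNA-targeting activity. The sequenced record is four bases shorter than the stated total size.
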