Features (pLannotate 1.2.2; 20 found; start..end, strand, type, name):
      1..19      +  promoter       T7 promoter: promoter for bacteriophage T7 RNA polymerase
     20..44      +  protein_bind   lac operator: The lac repressor binds to the lac operator to inhibit transcription in E. coli. This inhibition can be relieved by adding lactose or isopropyl-β-D-thiogalactopyranoside (IPTG). lac repressor encoded by lacI
     53..82      +  promoter       lac promoter: promoter for the E. coli lac operon
    102..124     +  RBS            RBS: efficient ribosome binding site from bacteriophage T7 gene 10 (Olins and Rangwala, 1989)
    156..172     +  CDS            6xHis (fragment): 6xHis affinity tag
   3054..3088    +  promoter       J23119 promoter: bacterial promoter (Registry of Standard Biological Parts BBa J23119)
   3140..3189    +  CDS            SET1 (fragment): solubility-enhancement tag derived from T7 phage gene 10B
   3197..3244    +  terminator     T7 terminator: transcription terminator for bacteriophage T7 RNA polymerase
   3281..3709    +  rep_origin     f1 ori (sequence partly withheld): f1 bacteriophage origin of replication; arrow indicates direction of (+) strand synthesis
   3762..3819    +  promoter       AmpR promoter (fragment): bla
   3828..4643    -  CDS            KanR: aminoglycoside phosphotransferase; aph(3')-Ia; confers resistance to kanamycin in bacteria or G418 (Geneticin®) in eukaryotes
   4765..5353    +  rep_origin     ori: high-copy-number ColE1/pMB1/pBR322/pUC origin of replication
   5539..5678    -  misc_feature   bom: basis of mobility region from pBR322
   5780..5971    -  CDS            rop: Rop protein, which maintains plasmids at low copy number; rop
   5988..6368    +  CDS            YPB1_ECOLX: Protein predicted: Swiss-Prot protein existence level 4. From Escherichia coli.
   6440..6731    -  CDS            TcR (fragment): tetracycline efflux protein; tet; confers resistance to tetracycline
   6746..6767    -  protein_bind   CAP binding site: CAP binding activates transcription in the presence of cAMP. E. coli catabolite activator protein
   6780..7862    -  CDS            lacI: lac repressor; lacI; The lac repressor binds to the lac operator to inhibit transcription in E. coli. This inhibition can be relieved by adding lactose or isopropyl-β-D-thiogalactopyranoside (IPTG).
   7863..7940    -  promoter       lacI promoter: lacI
   7948..8227    -  CDS            TcR (fragment): tetracycline efflux protein; tet; confers resistance to tetracycline
>Addgene plasmid #108303 | pET28a-MH6-EsCas13d | addgene full sequence | sequence record 208481 | Addgene NGS Result
TAATACGACTCACTATAGGGGAATTGTGAGCGGATAACAATTCCCCTCTAGATTTACACTTTATGCTTCC
GGCTCGTATGTTTCTAGAGAATTCAAATAATTTTGTTTAACTTTAAGAAGGAGATTTAAATATGAAAATC
GAAGAAGGTAAAGGTCACCATCACCATCACCACATGGGCAAAAAAATCCATGCACGTGATCTGCGTGAAC
AGCGTAAAACCGATCGTACCGAAAAATTTGCAGACCAGAACAAAAAACGTGAAGCAGAACGTGCAGTTCC
GAAAAAAGATGCAGCAGTTAGCGTTAAAAGCGTTAGCAGCGTGAGCAGCAAAAAAGATAATGTTACCAAA
AGCATGGCAAAAGCAGCCGGTGTGAAAAGCGTTTTTGCAGTTGGTAATACCGTTTACATGACCAGCTTTG
GTCGTGGTAATGATGCAGTTCTGGAACAGAAAATTGTTGATACCAGCCATGAACCGCTGAATATTGATGA
TCCGGCATATCAGCTGAATGTGGTTACCATGAATGGTTATAGCGTTACCGGTCATCGTGGTGAAACCGTT
AGCGCAGTTACCGATAATCCGCTGCGTCGTTTTAATGGTCGTAAAAAAGACGAACCGGAACAGAGCGTTC
CGACCGATATGCTGTGTCTGAAACCGACACTGGAAAAAAAGTTTTTTGGCAAAGAGTTCGACGACAACAT
TCATATCCAGCTGATTTATAACATCCTGGACATCGAAAAAATCCTGGCAGTTTATAGCACCAATGCAATT
TATGCCCTGAATAACATGAGCGCAGATGAAAACATTGAGAACAGCGACTTTTTTATGAAACGCACCACCG
ATGAAACCTTCGATGATTTCGAAAAAAAGAAAGAAAGCACCAACAGCCGTGAAAAAGCAGATTTTGATGC
CTTCGAAAAATTCATCGGTAATTATCGCCTGGCCTATTTTGCAGATGCCTTTTATGTCAACAAAAAGAAC
CCGAAAGGCAAAGCCAAAAATGTGCTGCGTGAAGATAAAGAACTGTATAGCGTTCTGACCCTGATTGGTA
AACTGCGTCATTGGTGTGTTCATAGCGAAGAAGGTCGCGCAGAATTTTGGCTGTATAAACTGGATGAACT
GAAGGACGATTTCAAAAACGTTCTGGATGTGGTTTATAATCGTCCGGTGGAAGAAATTAACAACCGCTTT
ATCGAAAACAACAAAGTGAACATTCAGATTCTGGGCAGCGTGTATAAAAACACCGATATTGCAGAACTGG
TGCGCAGCTATTATGAATTTCTGATCACCAAAAAATACAAAAACATGGGCTTTAGCATCAAAAAACTGCG
TGAAAGCATGCTGGAAGGTAAAGGTTATGCCGATAAAGAATATGATAGCGTGCGCAACAAACTGTATCAG
ATGACCGATTTTATTCTGTACACCGGCTATATCAACGAAGATAGCGATCGTGCAGATGATCTGGTTAATA
CCCTGCGTAGCAGCCTGAAAGAAGATGATAAAACCACCGTGTATTGCAAAGAGGCAGATTACCTTTGGAA
AAAGTATCGCGAAAGCATTCGTGAAGTTGCCGATGCACTGGATGGTGACAATATTAAGAAACTGAGCAAA
AGCAACATCGAGATCCAAGAGGATAAACTGCGCAAATGCTTTATTAGCTATGCAGATAGCGTTAGCGAAT
TTACCAAACTGATTTATCTGCTGACCCGTTTTCTGAGCGGTAAAGAAATCAACGATCTGGTGACCACACT
GATCAACAAATTTGATAACATTCGCAGCTTTCTGGAAATCATGGATGAATTAGGTCTGGATCGTACCTTT
ACCGCAGAATATAGCTTTTTTGAAGGCAGCACCAAATATCTGGCCGAACTGGTGGAACTGAATAGCTTTG
TTAAATCCTGCAGCTTCGATATTAATGCCAAACGTACCATGTATCGTGATGCCCTGGATATTCTGGGTAT
TGAATCAGATAAAACCGAAGAGGATATCGAGAAAATGATCGACAATATCCTGCAGATTGATGCCAACGGT
GATAAAAAGCTGAAAAAAAACAATGGCCTGCGCAACTTTATTGCCAGCAATGTTATTGATAGCAACCGCT
TCAAATACCTGGTGCGTTATGGTAACCCGAAGAAAATTCGTGAAACCGCAAAATGTAAACCGGCAGTTCG
TTTTGTGCTGAATGAAATTCCGGATGCACAGATCGAACGTTATTATGAAGCATGTTGTCCGAAAAATACC
GCACTGTGTAGCGCAAATAAACGTCGTGAAAAACTGGCAGATATGATCGCCGAAATCAAATTCGAAAACT
TTTCCGATGCAGGCAACTATCAGAAAGCAAATGTGACCAGCCGTACCAGCGAAGCAGAAATTAAACGTAA
AAACCAGGCCATTATTCGCCTGTATCTGACCGTTATGTATATCATGCTGAAAAACCTGGTGAATGTGAAT
GCCCGTTATGTGATTGCATTTCATTGTGTTGAACGCGACACAAAACTGTATGCCGAAAGCGGTCTGGAAG
TGGGTAATATTGAAAAGAATAAAACCAACCTGACCATGGCCGTTATGGGTGTTAAACTGGAAAATGGCAT
TATCAAAACCGAGTTCGATAAGAGCTTTGCAGAAAATGCAGCAAATCGTTATCTGCGTAATGCGCGTTGG
TATAAGCTGATTCTGGATAATCTGAAGAAAAGCGAACGTGCCGTTGTGAATGAATTTCGCAATACCGTGT
GTCATCTGAATGCCATTCGCAACATTAACATCAACATTAAAGAGATCAAAGAGGTCGAGAACTATTTCGC
CCTGTATCATTATCTGATCCAGAAACATCTGGAAAACCGCTTCGCAGACAAAAAAGTTGAACGTGATACC
GGTGATTTCATCAGCAAACTGGAAGAACATAAAACCTACTGCAAAGACTTCGTGAAAGCCTATTGTACCC
CGTTTGGTTATAATCTGGTTCGCTATAAAAACCTGACGATCGATGGTCTGTTCGACAAAAACTATCCGGG
TAAAGATGATAGCGACGAGCAGAAATAATAAGAATTCCTCGAGTTGACAGCTAGCTCAGTCCTAGGTATA
ATGCTAGCAGAGACCATGGCCACCGGTCTCTGCTAAAGATATGAGGAGCTCAAACTCGAGCTGCTAACAA
AGCCCGAAAGGAAGCTGAGTTGGCTGCTGCCACCGCTGAGCAATAACTAGCATAACCCCTTGGGGCCTCT
AAACGGGTCTTGAGGGGTTTTTTGCTGAAAGGAGGAACTATATCCGGATTGGCGAATGGG
[124 nt withheld, positions 3281-3404]
C
[91 nt withheld, positions 3406-3496]
A
[49 nt withheld, positions 3498-3546]
CCTTTGACGTTGGAGTCCACGTTCTTT
[37 nt withheld, positions 3574-3610]
ACCCTATCTCGGTCTATTCTTTTGATTTATAAGGGATTTTGCCGATTTCGGCCTATTGGTTAAAAAATGA
GCTGATTTAACAAAAATTTAACGCGAATTTTAACAAAATATTAACGCTTACAATTTAGGTGGCACTTTTC
GGGGAAATGTGCGCGGAACCCCTATTTGTTTATTTTTCTAAATACATTCAAATATGTATCCGCTCATGAA
TTAATTCTTAGAAAAACTCATCGAGCATCAAATGAAACTGCAATTTATTCATATCAGGATTATCAATACC
ATATTTTTGAAAAAGCCGTTTCTGTAATGAAGGAGAAAACTCACCGAGGCAGTTCCATAGGATGGCAAGA
TCCTGGTATCGGTCTGCGATTCCGACTCGTCCAACATCAATACAACCTATTAATTTCCCCTCGTCAAAAA
TAAGGTTATCAAGTGAGAAATCACCATGAGTGACGACTGAATCCGGTGAGAATGGCAAAAGTTTATGCAT
TTCTTTCCAGACTTGTTCAACAGGCCAGCCATTACGCTCGTCATCAAAATCACTCGCATCAACCAAACCG
TTATTCATTCGTGATTGCGCCTGAGCGAGACGAAATACGCGATCGCTGTTAAAAGGACAATTACAAACAG
GAATCGAATGCAACCGGCGCAGGAACACTGCCAGCGCATCAACAATATTTTCACCTGAATCAGGATATTC
TTCTAATACCTGGAATGCTGTTTTCCCGGGGATCGCAGTGGTGAGTAACCATGCATCATCAGGAGTACGG
ATAAAATGCTTGATGGTCGGAAGAGGCATAAATTCCGTCAGCCAGTTTAGTCTGACCATCTCATCTGTAA
CATCATTGGCAACGCTACCTTTGCCATGTTTCAGAAACAACTCTGGCGCATCGGGCTTCCCATACAATCG
ATAGATTGTCGCACCTGATTGCCCGACATTATCGCGAGCCCATTTATACCCATATAAATCAGCATCCATG
TTGGAATTTAATCGCGGCCTAGAGCAAGACGTTTCCCGTTGAATATGGCTCATAACACCCCTTGTATTAC
TGTTTATGTAAGCAGACAGTTTTATTGTTCATGACCAAAATCCCTTAACGTGAGTTTTCGTTCCACTGAG
CGTCAGACCCCGTAGAAAAGATCAAAGGATCTTCTTGAGATCCTTTTTTTCTGCGCGTAATCTGCTGCTT
GCAAACAAAAAAACCACCGCTACCAGCGGTGGTTTGTTTGCCGGATCAAGAGCTACCAACTCTTTTTCCG
AAGGTAACTGGCTTCAGCAGAGCGCAGATACCAAATACTGTCCTTCTAGTGTAGCCGTAGTTAGGCCACC
ACTTCAAGAACTCTGTAGCACCGCCTACATACCTCGCTCTGCTAATCCTGTTACCAGTGGCTGCTGCCAG
TGGCGATAAGTCGTGTCTTACCGGGTTGGACTCAAGACGATAGTTACCGGATAAGGCGCAGCGGTCGGGC
TGAACGGGGGGTTCGTGCACACAGCCCAGCTTGGAGCGAACGACCTACACCGAACTGAGATACCTACAGC
GTGAGCTATGAGAAAGCGCCACGCTTCCCGAAGGGAGAAAGGCGGACAGGTATCCGGTAAGCGGCAGGGT
CGGAACAGGAGAGCGCACGAGGGAGCTTCCAGGGGGAAACGCCTGGTATCTTTATAGTCCTGTCGGGTTT
CGCCACCTCTGACTTGAGCGTCGATTTTTGTGATGCTCGTCAGGGGGGCGGAGCCTATGGAAAAACGCCA
GCAACGCGGCCTTTTTACGGTTCCTGGCCTTTTGCTGGCCTTTTGCTCACATGTTCTTTCCTGCGTTATC
CCCTGATTCTGTGGATAACCGTATTACCGCCTTTGAGTGAGCTGATACCGCTCGCCGCAGCCGAACGACC
GAGCGCAGCGAGTCAGTGAGCGAGGAAGCGGAAGAGCGCCTGATGCGGTATTTTCTCCTTACGCATCTGT
GCGGTATTTCACACCGCAATGGTGCACTCTCAGTACAATCTGCTCTGATGCCGCATAGTTAAGCCAGTAT
ACACTCCGCTATCGCTACGTGACTGGGTCATGGCTGCGCCCCGACACCCGCCAACACCCGCTGACGCGCC
CTGACGGGCTTGTCTGCTCCCGGCATCCGCTTACAGACAAGCTGTGACCGTCTCCGGGAGCTGCATGTGT
CAGAGGTTTTCACCGTCATCACCGAAACGCGCGAGGCAGCTGCGGTAAAGCTCATCAGCGTGGTCGTGAA
GCGATTCACAGATGTCTGCCTGTTCATCCGCGTCCAGCTCGTTGAGTTTCTCCAGAAGCGTTAATGTCTG
GCTTCTGATAAAGCGGGCCATGTTAAGGGCGGTTTTTTCCTGTTTGGTCACTGATGCCTCCGTGTAAGGG
GGATTTCTGTTCATGGGGGTAATGATACCGATGAAACGAGAGAGGATGCTCACGATACGGGTTACTGATG
ATGAACATGCCCGGTTACTGGAACGTTGTGAGGGTAAACAACTGGCGGTATGGATGCGGCGGGACCAGAG
AAAAATCACTCAGGGTCAATGCCAGCGCTTCGTTAATACAGATGTAGGTGTTCCACAGGGTAGCCAGCAG
CATCCTGCGATGCAGATCCGGAACATAATGGTGCAGGGCGCTGACTTCCGCGTTTCCAGACTTTACGAAA
CACGGAAACCGAAGACCATTCATGTTGTTGCTCAGGTCGCAGACGTTTTGCAGCAGCAGTCGCTTCACGT
TCGCTCGCGTATCGGTGATTCATTCTGCTAACCAGTAAGGCAACCCCGCCAGCCTAGCCGGGTCCTCAAC
GACAGGAGCACGATCATGCGCACCCGTGGGGCCGCCATGCCGGCGATAATGGCCTGCTTCTCGCCGAAAC
GTTTGGTGGCGGGACCAGTGACGAAGGCTTGAGCGAGGGCGTGCAAGATTCCGAATACCGCAAGCGACAG
GCCGATCATCGTCGCGCTCCAGCGAAAGCGGTCCTCGCCGAAAATGACCCAGAGCGCTGCCGGCACCTGT
CCTACGAGTTGCATGATAAAGAAGACAGTCATAAGTGCGGCGACGATAGTCATGCCCCGCGCCCACCGGA
AGGAGCTGACTGGGTTGAAGGCTCTCAAGGGCATCGGTCGAGATCCCGGTGCCTAATGAGTGAGCTAACT
TACATTAATTGCGTTGCGCTCACTGCCCGCTTTCCAGTCGGGAAACCTGTCGTGCCAGCTGCATTAATGA
ATCGGCCAACGCGCGGGGAGAGGCGGTTTGCGTATTGGGCGCCAGGGTGGTTTTTCTTTTCACCAGTGAG
ACGGGCAACAGCTGATTGCCCTTCACCGCCTGGCCCTGAGAGAGTTGCAGCAAGCGGTCCACGCTGGTTT
GCCCCAGCAGGCGAAAATCCTGTTTGATGGTGGTTAACGGCGGGATATAACATGAGCTGTCTTCGGTATC
GTCGTATCCCACTACCGAGATATCCGCACCAACGCGCAGCCCGGACTCGGTAATGGCGCGCATTGCGCCC
AGCGCCATCTGATCGTTGGCAACCAGCATCGCAGTGGGAACGATGCCCTCATTCAGCATTTGCATGGTTT
GTTGAAAACCGGACATGGCACTCCAGTCGCCTTCCCGTTCCGCTATCGGCTGAATTTGATTGCGAGTGAG
ATATTTATGCCAGCCAGCCAGACGCAGACGCGCCGAGACAGAACTTAATGGGCCCGCTAACAGCGCGATT
TGCTGGTGACCCAATGCGACCAGATGCTCCACGCCCAGTCGCGTACCGTCTTCATGGGAGAAAATAATAC
TGTTGATGGGTGTCTGGTCAGAGACATCAAGAAATAACGCCGGAACATTAGTGCAGGCAGCTTCCACAGC
AATGGCATCCTGGTCATCCAGCGGATAGTTAATGATCAGCCCACTGACGCGTTGCGCGAGAAGATTGTGC
ACCGCCGCTTTACAGGCTTCGACGCCGCTTCGTTCTACCATCGACACCACCACGCTGGCACCCAGTTGAT
CGGCGCGAGATTTAATCGCCGCGACAATTTGCGACGGCGCGTGCAGGGCCAGACTGGAGGTGGCAACGCC
AATCAGCAACGACTGTTTGCCCGCCAGTTGTTGTGCCACGCGGTTGGGAATGTAATTCAGCTCCGCCATC
GCCGCTTCCACTTTTTCCCGCGTTTTCGCAGAAACGTGGCTGGCCTGGTTCACCACGCGGGAAACGGTCT
GATAAGAGACACCGGCATACTCTGCGACATCGTATAACGTTACTGGTTTCACATTCACCACCCTGAATTG
ACTCTCTTCCGGGCGCTATCATGCCATACCGCGAAAGGTTTTGCGCCATTCGATGGTGTCCGGGATCTCG
ACGCTCTCCCTTATGCGACTCCTGCATTAGGAAGCAGCCCAGTAGTAGGTTGAGGCCGTTGAGCACCGCC
GCCGCAAGGAATGGTGCATGCAAGGAGATGGCGCCCAACAGTCCCCCGGCCACGGGGCCTGCCACCATAC
CCACGCCGAAACAAGCGCTCATGAGCCCGAAGTGGCGAGCCCGATCTTCCCCATCGGTGATGTCGGCGAT
ATAGGCGCCAGCAACCGCACCTGTGGCGCCGGTGATGCCGGCCACGATGCGTCCGGCGTAGAGGATCGAG
ATCTCGATCCCGCGAAAT
